>Addgene plasmid #194529 | pRSII42K-TDH3pr | addgene full sequence | sequence record 380542 | Addgene NGS Result
CCGATGCGCCAGAGTTGTTTCTGAAACATGGCAAAGGTAGCGTTGCCAATGATGTTACAGATGAGATGGT
CAGACTAAACTGGCTGACGGAATTTATGCCTCTTCCGACCATCAAGCATTTTATCCGTACTCCTGATGAT
GCATGGTTACTCACCACTGCGATCCCCGGCAAAACAGCATTCCAGGTATTAGAAGAATATCCTGATTCAG
GTGAAAATATTGTTGATGCGCTGGCAGTGTTCCTGCGCCGGTTGCATTCGATTCCTATTTGTAATTGTCC
TTTTAACAGCGATCGCGTATTTCGTCTCGCTCAGGCGCAATCACGAATGAATAACGGTTTGGTTGATGCG
AGTGATTTTGATGACGAGCGTAATGGCTGGCCTGTTGAACAAGTCTGGAAAGAAATGCATAAGCTTTTGC
CATTCTCACCGGATTCAGTCGTCACTCATGGTGATTTCTCACTTGATAACCTTATTTTTGACGAGGGGAA
ATTAATAGGTTGTATTGATGTTGGACGAGTCGGAATCGCAGACCGATACCAGGATCTTGCCATCCTATGG
AACTGCCTCGGTGATTTTTTTCCTTCATTACAGAAACGGCTTTTTCAAAAATATGGTATTGATAATCCTG
ATATGAATAAATTGCAGTTTCATTTGATGCTTGATGAGTTTTTCTAATCAGTACTGACAATAAAAAGATT
CTTGTTTTCAAGAACTTGTCATTTGTATAGTTTTTTTATATTGTAGTTGTTCTATTTTAATCAAATGTTA
GCGTGATTTATATTTTTTTTCGCCTCGACATCATCTGCCCAGATGCGAAGTTAAGTGCGCAGAAAGTAAT
ATCATGCGTCAATCGTATGTGAATGCTGGTCGCTATACTGCTGTCGATTCGATACTAACGCCGCCATCCA
GTGTCTATGCGGTGTGAAATACCGCACAGATGCGTAAGGAGAAAATACCGCATCAGGAAATTGTAAGCGT
TAATATTTTGTTAAAATTCGCGTTAAATTTTTGTTAAATCAGCTCATTTTTTAACCAATAGGCCGAAATC
GGCAAAATCCCTTATAAATCAAAAGAATAGACCGAGATAGGGT
[37 nt withheld, positions 1094-1130]
AAAGAACGTGGACTCCAACGTCAAAGG
[49 nt withheld, positions 1158-1206]
T
[91 nt withheld, positions 1208-1298]
G
[124 nt withheld, positions 1300-1423]
CCATTCGCCATTCAGGCTGCGCAACTGTTGGGAAGGGCGATCGGTGCGGGCCTCTTCGCTATTACGCCAG
CTGGCGAAAGGGGGATGTGCTGCAAGGCGATTAAGTTGGGTAACGCCAGGGTTTTCCCAGTCACGACGTT
GTAAAACGACGGCCAGTGAGCGCGCGTAATACGACTCACTATAGGGCGAATTGGGTACCGGCCGCAAATT
AAAGCCTTCGAGCGTCCCAAAACCTTCTCAAGCAAGGTTTTCAGTATAATGTTACATGCGTACACGCGTC
TGTACAGAAAAAAAAGAAAAATTTGAAATATAAATAACGTTCTTAATACTAACATAACTATAAAAAAATA
AATAGGGACCTAGACTTCAGGTTGTCTAACTCCTTCCTTTTCGGTTAGAGCGGATGTGGGGGGAGGGCGT
GAATGTAAGCGTGACATAACTAATTACATGACTCGAGGTCGACGGTATCGATAAGCTTGATATCGAATTC
CTGCAGCCCGGGGGATCCACTAGTTCTAGATCCGTCGAAACTAAGTTCTTGGTGTTTTAAAACTAAAAAA
AAGACTAACTATAAAAGTAGAATTTAAGAAGTTTAAGAAATAGATTTACAGAATTACAATCAATACCTAC
CGTCTTTATATACTTATTAGTCAAGTAGGGGAATAATTTCAGGGAACTGGTTTCAACCTTTTTTTTCAGC
TTTTTCCAAATCAGAGAGAGCAGAAGGTAATAGAAGGTGTAAGAAAATGAGATAGATACATGCGTGGGTC
AATTGCCTTGTGTCATCATTTACTCCAGGCAGGTTGCATCACTCCATTGAGGTTGTGCCCGTTTTTTGCC
TGTTTGTGCCCCTGTTCTCTGTAGTTGCGCTAAGAGAATGGACCTATGAACTGATGGTTGGTGAAGAAAA
CAATATTTTGGTGCTGGGATTCTTTTTTTTTCTGGATGCCAGCTTAAAAAGCGGGCTCCATTATATTTAG
TGGATGCCAGGAATAAACTGTTCACCCAGACACCTACGATGTTATATATTCTGTGTAACCCGCCCCCTAT
TTTGGGCATGTACGGGTTACAGCAGAATTAAAAGGCTAATTTTTTGACTAAATAAAGTTAGGAAAATCAC
TACTATTAATTATTTACGTATTCTTTGAAATGGCGAGTATTGATAATGATAAACTGAGCTCCAGCTTTTG
TTCCCTTTAGTGAGGGTTAATTGCGCGCTTGGCGTAATCATGGTCATAGCTGTTTCCTGTGTGAAATTGT
TATCCGCTCACAATTCCACACAACATACGAGCCGGAAGCATAAAGTGTAAAGCCTGGGGTGCCTAATGAG
TGAGCTAACTCACATTAATTGCGTTGCGCTCACTGCCCGCTTTCCAGTCGGGAAACCTGTCGTGCCAGCT
GCATTAATGAATCGGCCAACGCGCGGGGAGAGGCGGTTTGCGTATTGGGCGCTCTTCCGCTTCCTCGCTC
ACTGACTCGCTGCGCTCGGTCGTTCGGCTGCGGCGAGCGGTATCAGCTCACTCAAAGGCGGTAATACGGT
TATCCACAGAATCAGGGGATAACGCAGGAAAGAACATGTGAGCAAAAGGCCAGCAAAAGGCCAGGAACCG
TAAAAAGGCCGCGTTGCTGGCGTTTTTCCATAGGCTCCGCCCCCCTGACGAGCATCACAAAAATGGACGC
TCAAGTCAGAGGTGGCGAAACCCGACAGGACTATAAAGATACCAGGCGTTTCCCCCTGGAAGCTCCCTCG
TGCGCTCTCCTGTTCCGACCCTGCCGCTTACCGGATACCTGTCCGCCTTTCTCCCTTCGGGAAGCGTGGC
GCTTTCTCATAGCTCACGCTGTAGGTATCTCAGTTCGGTGTAGGTCGTTCGCTCCAAGCTGGGCTGTGTG
CACGAACCCCCCGTTCAGCCCGACCGCTGCGCCTTATCCGGTAACTATCGTCTTGAGTCCAACCCGGTAA
GACACGACTTATCGCCACTGGCAGCAGCCACTGGTAACAGGATTAGCAGAGCGAGGTATGTAGGCGGTGC
TACAGAGTTCTTGAAGTGGTGGCCTAACTACGGCTACACTAGAAGAACAGTATTTGGTATCTGCGCTCTG
CTGAAGCCAGTTACCTTCGGAAAAAGAGTTGGTAGCTCTTGATCCGGCAAACAAACCACCGCTGGTAGCG
GTGGTTTTTTTGTTTGCAAGCAGCAGATTACGCGCAGAAAAAAAGGATCTCAAGAAGATCCTTTGATCTT
TTCTACGGGGTCTGACGCTCAGTGGAACGAAAACTCACGTTAAGGGATTTTGGTCATGAGATTATCAAAA
AGGATCTTCACCTAGATCCTTTTAAATTAAAAATGAAGTTTTAAATCAATCTAAAGTATATATGAGTAAA
CTTGGTCTGACAGTTACCAATGCTTAATCAGTGAGGCACCTATCTCAGCGATCTGTCTATTTCGTTCATC
CATAGTTGCCTGACTCCCCGTCGTGTAGATAACTACGATACGGGAGGGCTTACCATCTGGCCCCAGTGCT
GCAATGATACCGCGAGACCCACGCTCACCGGCTCCAGATTTATCAGCAATAAACCAGCCAGCCGGAAGGG
CCGAGCGCAGAAGTGGTCCTGCAACTTTATCCGCCTCCATCCAGTCTATTAATTGTTGCCGGGAAGCTAG
AGTAAGTAGTTCGCCAGTTAATAGTTTGCGCAACGTTGTTGCCATTGCTACAGGCATCGTGGTGTCACGC
TCGTCGTTTGGTATGGCTTCATTCAGCTCCGGCTCCCAACGATCAAGGCGAGTTACATGATCCCCCATGT
TGTGCAAAAAAGCGGTTAGCTCCTTCGGTCCTCCGATCGTTGTCAGAAGTAAGTTGGCCGCAGTGTTATC
ACTCATGGTTATGGCAGCACTGCATAATTCTCTTACTGTCATGCCATCCGTAAGATGCTTTTCTGTGACT
GGTGAGTACTCAACCAAGTCATTCTGAGAATAGTGTATGCGGCGACCGAGTTGCTCTTGCCCGGCGTCAA
TACGGGATAATACCGCGCCACATAGCAGAACTTTAAAAGTGCTCATCATTGGAAAACGTTCTTCGGGGCG
AAAACTCTCAAGGATCTTACCGCTGTTGAGATCCAGTTCGATGTAACCCACTCGTGCACCCAACTGATCT
TCAGCATCTTTTACTTTCACCAGCGTTTCTGGGTGAGCAAAAACAGGAAGGCAAAATGCCGCAAAAAAGG
GAATAAGGGCGACACGGAAACGTTGAATACTCATACTCTTCCTTTTTCAATATTATTGAAGCATTTATCA
GGGTTATTGTCTCATGAGCGGATACATATTTGAATGTATTTAGAAAAATAAACAAATAGGGGTTCCGCGC
ACATTTCCCCGAAAAGTGCCACCTGAACGAAGCATCTGTGCTTCATTTTGTAGAACAAAAATGCAACGCG
AGAGCGCTAATTTTTCAAACAAAGAATCTGAGCTGCATTTTTACAGAACAGAAATGCAACGCGAAAGCGC
TATTTTACCAACGAAGAATCTGTGCTTCATTTTTGTAAAACAAAAATGCAACGCGAGAGCGCTAATTTTT
CAAACAAAGAATCTGAGCTGCATTTTTACAGAACAGAAATGCAACGCGAGAGCGCTATTTTACCAACAAA
GAATCTATACTTCTTTTTTGTTCTACAAAAATGCATCCCGAGAGCGCTATTTTTCTAACAAAGCATCTTA
GATTACTTTTTTTCTCCTTTGTGCGCTCTATAATGCAGTCTCTTGATAACTTTTTGCACTGTAGGTCCGT
TAAGGTTAGAAGAAGGCTACTTTGGTGTCTATTTTCTCTTCCATAAAAAAAGCCTGACTCCACTTCCCGC
GTTTACTGATTACTAGCGAAGCTGCGGGTGCATTTTTTCAAGATAAAGGCATCCCCGATTATATTCTATA
CCGATGTGGATTGCGCATACTTTGTGAACAGAAAGTGATAGCGTTGATGATTCTTCATTGGTCAGAAAAT
TATGAACGGTTTCTTCTATTTTGTCTCTATATACTACGTATAGGAAATGTTTACATTTTCGTATTGTTTT
CGATTCACTCTATGAATAGTTCTTACTACAATTTTTTTGTCTAAAGAGTAATACTAGAGATAAACATAAA
AAATGTAGAGGTCGAGTTTAGATGCAAGTTCAAGGAGCGAAAGGTGGATGGGTAGGTTATATAGGGATAT
AGCACAGAGATATATAGCAAAGAGATACTTTTGAGCAATGTTTGTGGAAGCGGTATTCGCAATATTTTAG
TAGCTCGTTACAGTCCGGTGCGTTTTTGGTTTTTTGAAAGTGCGTCTTCAGAGCGCTTTTGGTTTTCAAA
AGCGCTCTGAAGTTCCTATACTTTCTAGCTAGAGAATAGGAACTTCGGAATAGGAACTTCAAAGCGTTTC
CGAAAACGAGCGCTTCCGAAAATGCAACGCGAGCTGCGCACATACAGCTCACTGTTCACGTCGCACCTAT
ATCTGCGTGTTGCCTGTATATATATATACGTGAGAAGAACGGCATAGTGCGTGTTTATGCTTAAATGCGT
ACTTATATGCGTCTATTTATGTAGGATGAAAGGTAGTCTAGTACCTCCTGTGATATTATCCCATTCCATG
CGGGGTATCGTATGCTTCCTTCAGCACTACCCTTTAGCTGTTCTATATGCTGCCACTCCTCAATTGGATT
AGTCTCATCCTTCAATGCTATCATTTCCTTTGATATTGGATCATACTAAGAAACCATTATTATCATGACA
TTAACCTATAAAAATAGGCGTATCACGAGGCCCTTTCGTCTCGCGCGTTTCGGTGATGACGGTGAAAACC
TCTGACACATGCAGCTCCCGGAGACGGTCACAGCTTGTCTGTAAGCGGATGCCGGGAGCAGACAAGCCCG
TCAGGGCGCGTCAGCGGGTGTTGGCGGGTGTCGGGGCTGGCTTAACTATGCGGCATCAGAGCAGATTGTA
CTGAGAGTGCACCATACCACCTTAGCTTGCCTCGTCCCCGCCGGGTCACCCGGCCAGCGACATGGAGGCC
CAGAATACCCTCCTTGACAGTCTTGACGTGCGCAGCTCAGGGGCATGATGTGACTGTCGCCCGTACATTT
AGCCCATACATCCCCATGTATAATCATTTGCATCCATACATTTTGATGGCCGCACGGCGCGAAGCAAAAA
TTACGGCTCCTCGCTGCAGACCTGCGAGCAGGGAAACGCTCCCCTCACAGACGCGTTGAATTGTCCCCAC
GCCGCGCCCCTGTAGAGAAATATAAAAGGTTAGGATTTGCCACTGAGGTTCTTCTTTCATATACTTCCTT
TTAAAATCTTGCTAGGATACAGTTCTCACATCACATCCGAACATAAACAACCATGGGTAAGGAAAAGACT
CACGTTTCGAGGCCGCGATTAAATTCCAACATGGATGCTGATTTATATGGGTATAAATGGGCTCGCGATA
ATGTCGGGCAATCAGGTGCGACAATCTATCGATTGTATGGGAAGC
Features (pLannotate 1.2.2; 23 found; start..end, strand, type, name):
    683..880     +  terminator     TEF terminator: Ashbya gossypii TEF terminator
    916..967     +  misc_feature   bom (fragment): basis of mobility region from pBR322
    995..1423    -  rep_origin     f1 ori (sequence partly withheld): f1 bacteriophage origin of replication; arrow indicates direction of (+) strand synthesis
   1427..1582    -  CDS            lacZα (fragment): LacZα fragment of β-galactosidase; lacZ fragment
   1590..1608    +  promoter       T7 promoter: promoter for bacteriophage T7 RNA polymerase
   1627..1874    -  terminator     CYC1 terminator: S. cerevisiae CYC1; transcription terminator for CYC1
   1875..1943    -  misc_feature   MCS (fragment): pBluescript multiple cloning site
   1948..2592    -  promoter       GAP promoter: S. cerevisiae TDH3; promoter for glyceraldehyde-3-phosphate dehydrogenase
   2617..2635    -  promoter       T3 promoter: promoter for bacteriophage T3 RNA polymerase
   2680..2696    -  protein_bind   lac operator: The lac repressor binds to the lac operator to inhibit transcription in E. coli. This inhibition can be relieved by adding lactose or isopropyl-β-D-thiogalactopyranoside (IPTG). lac repressor encoded by lacI
   2704..2734    -  promoter       lac promoter: promoter for the E. coli lac operon
   2749..2770    -  protein_bind   CAP binding site: CAP binding activates transcription in the presence of cAMP. E. coli catabolite activator protein
   2783..2875    -  CDS            lacI (fragment): lac repressor; lacI; The lac repressor binds to the lac operator to inhibit transcription in E. coli. This inhibition can be relieved by adding lactose or isopropyl-β-D-thiogalactopyranoside (IPTG).
   3058..3646    -  rep_origin     ori: high-copy-number ColE1/pMB1/pBR322/pUC origin of replication
   3817..4677    -  CDS            AmpR: β-lactamase; bla; confers resistance to ampicillin, carbenicillin, and related antibiotics
   4678..4782    -  promoter       AmpR promoter: bla
   4809..5791    -  rep_origin     2μ ori: yeast 2μ plasmid origin of replication
   5794..5823    -  protein_bind   FRT (mutant) (fragment): FRT site with a mutation in the core sequence (Azam et al., 1997) FLP recombinase from the Saccharomyces cerevisiae 2μ plasmid
   5976..6158    -  CDS            FLP (fragment): site-specific recombinase FLP is a site-specific recombinase from Saccharomyces cerevisiae. Recombination occurs at FRT sequences.
   6223..6258    +  CDS            rop (fragment): Rop protein, which maintains plasmids at low copy number; rop
   6360..6409    +  misc_feature   bom (fragment): basis of mobility region from pBR322
   6452..6795    +  promoter       TEF promoter: Ashbya gossypii TEF promoter
   6796..677     +  CDS            KanR (across the origin): aminoglycoside phosphotransferase; aph(3')-Ia; confers resistance to kanamycin
