[The description below was written by a language model from this plasmid's Addgene catalogue record and pLannotate feature annotations shown in this document.]
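Description:
pRSII42K-TDH3pr is an empty yeast expression backbone of about 6.9 kb, built on the pRSII42K shuttle vector and designed so that selection in yeast depends on drug resistance rather than on an auxotrophic marker. In E. coli it is maintained by a high-copy ColE1/pUC-type origin and selected through the AmpR β-lactamase gene. In yeast it replicates at high copy from the 2μ origin; the adjacent short FRT and FLP fragments appear to be remnants of the native 2μ plasmid sequence rather than functional recombination parts. Yeast selection comes from a KanMX-style cassette in which the Ashbya gossypii TEF promoter and TEF terminator flank an aminoglycoside phosphotransferase coding sequence, conferring resistance to G418. An f1 origin is also present, which permits single-stranded DNA production with helper phage.

The expression module consists of the strong, constitutive S. cerevisiae TDH3 (GAP) promoter, a pBluescript-derived multiple cloning site fragment, and the CYC1 terminator/3'UTR. No insert is present; a gene of interest is cloned into the MCS to be transcribed from TDH3pr and terminated by CYC1. This cassette sits within the pBluescript-type polylinker region, so it is flanked by T7 and T3 promoters and by lac promoter/operator and lacZα fragments. The small bom, rop and lacI fragments are likewise backbone leftovers. The vector is intended for high-level constitutive expression in yeasts where auxotrophic markers are unavailable, such as prototrophic, wild or industrial strains and diverse yeast species.
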