Addgene plasmid #194529: pRSII42K-TDH3pr
Purpose: (Empty Backbone) High copy vector backbone with G418 selectivity, contains TDH3(pr)-MCS-CYC1(3'UTR)
Depositing lab: Patrick Gibney. Depositing organization: Cornell University. Publication: Auxotrophy-Independent Plasmid Shuttle Vectors for Applications in Diverse Yeasts. Smith JR, Sislak CD, Fernandez Mendoza P, Carmichael L, Lewis AG, Chen A, Jiang GZ, Gibney PA. Appl Microbiol. 2024; 4(1):453-469. doi: 10.3390/applmicrobiol4010031.
Backbone
  Vector backbone: pRSII42K
  Vector type: Yeast Expression
  Selectable markers: G418
Growth in bacteria
  Bacterial resistance: Ampicillin, 100 μg/mL
  Growth temperature: 37°C
  Growth strain: DH5alpha
  Copy number: High Copy
Gene/Insert
  Gene/Insert name: None
Terms and licenses: Academic/Nonprofit Terms; Industry Terms: Not Available to Industry
How to cite: pRSII42K-TDH3pr was a gift from Patrick Gibney (Addgene plasmid # 194529 ; http://n2t.net/addgene:194529 ; RRID:Addgene_194529)
